>Addgene plasmid #99514 | pHyg-AID(31-114) | addgene full sequence | sequence record 191894 | Addgene NGS Result
ATTTAGGTGACACTATAGAACGCGGCCGCCAGCTGAAGCTTCGTACGCTGCAGGTCGACGGTGCAGGCGC
CGGGGCTGGTGCTGGGGCAGGTACCAAGAGAGGGTTCTCAGAGACGGTTGATCTGAAGCTAAATCTGAAT
AATGAGCCTGCAAACAAGGAAGGATCTACGACTCATGACGTCGTGACTTTTGATTCCAAGGAGAAGAGTG
CTTGTCCTAAAGATCCAGCCAAACCTCCGGCCAAGGCACAAGTTGTGGGATGGCCACCGCTTGATTTTTG
GCAGGAAACCATCACGTTCTTCCGGTATGATCTCACCGGTGGCCCGGAGGCGGCGGCGTTCGTGAAGTGA
TCACCCGGGTTAATTAAGGCGCGCCAGATCTGTTTAGCTTGCCTCGTCCCCGCCGGGTCACCCGGCCAGC
GACATGGAGGCCCAGAATACCCTCCTTGACAGTCTTGACGTGCGCAGCTCAGGGGCATGATGTGACTGTC
GCCCGTACATTTAGCCCATACATCCCCATGTATAATCATTTGCATCCATACATTTTGATGGCCGCACGGC
GCGAAGCAAAAATTACGGCTCCTCGCTGCGGACCTGCGAGCAGGGAAACGCTCCCCTCACAGACGCGTTG
AATTGTCCCCACGCCGCGCCCCTGTAGAGAAATATAAAAGGTTAGGATTTGCCACTGAGGTTCTTCTTTC
ATATACTTCCTTTTAAAATCTTGCTAGGATACAGTTCTCACATCACATCCGAACATAAACAACCATGGGT
AAAAAGCCTGAACTCACCGCGACGTCTGTCGAGAAGTTTCTGATCGAAAAGTTCGACAGCGTCTCCGACC
TGATGCAGCTCTCGGAGGGCGAAGAATCTCGTGCTTTCAGCTTCGATGTAGGAGGGCGTGGATATGTCCT
GCGGGTAAATAGCTGCGCCGATGGTTTCTACAAAGATCGTTATGTTTATCGGCACTTTGCATCGGCCGCG
CTCCCGATTCCGGAAGTGCTTGACATTGGGGAATTCAGCGAGAGCCTGACCTATTGCATCTCCCGCCGTG
CACAGGGTGTCACGTTGCAAGACCTGCCTGAAACCGAACTGCCCGCTGTTCTGCAGCCGGTCGCGGAGGC
CATGGATGCGATCGCTGCGGCCGATCTTAGCCAGACGAGCGGGTTCGGCCCATTCGGACCGCAAGGAATC
GGTCAATACACTACATGGCGTGATTTCATATGCGCGATTGCTGATCCCCATGTGTATCACTGGCAAACTG
TGATGGACGACACCGTCAGTGCGTCCGTCGCGCAGGCTCTCGATGAGCTGATGCTTTGGGCCGAGGACTG
CCCCGAAGTCCGGCACCTCGTGCACGCGGATTTCGGCTCCAACAATGTCCTGACGGACAATGGCCGCATA
ACAGCGGTCATTGACTGGAGCGAGGCGATGTTCGGGGATTCCCAATACGAGGTCGCCAACATCTTCTTCT
GGAGGCCGTGGTTGGCTTGTATGGAGCAGCAGACGCGCTACTTCGAGCGGAGGCATCCGGAGCTTGCAGG
ATCGCCGCGGCTCCGGGCGTATATGCTCCGCATTGGTCTTGACCAACTCTATCAGAGCTTGGTTGACGGC
AATTTCGATGATGCAGCTTGGGCGCAGGGTCGATGCGACGCAATCGTCCGATCCGGAGCCGGGACTGTCG
GGCGTACACAAATCGCCCGCAGAAGCGCGGCCGTCTGGACCGATGGCTGTGTAGAAGTACTCGCCGATAG
TGGAAACCGACGCCCCAGCACTCGTCCGAGGGCAAAGGAATAATCTCGAGTCATGTAATTAGTTATGTCA
CGCTTACATTCACGCCCTCCCCCCACATCCGCTCTAACCGAAAAGGAAGGAGTTAGACAACCTGAAGTCT
AGGTCCCTATTTATTTTTTTATAGTTATGTTAGTATTAAGAACGTTATTTATATTTCAAATTTTTCTTTT
TTTTCTGTACAGACGCGTGTACGCATGTAACATTATACTGAAAACCTTGCTTGAGAAGGTTTTGGGACGC
TCGAAGGCTTTAACGAGCTCGAATTCATCGATGATATCAGATCCACTAGTGGCCTATGCGGCCGCGGATC
TGCCGGTCTCCCTATAGTGAGTCGTATTAATTTCGATAAGCCAGGTTAACCTGCATTAATGAATCGGCCA
ACGCGCGGGGAGAGGCGGTTTGCGTATTGGGCGCTCTTCCGCTTCCTCGCTCACTGACTCGCTGCGCTCG
GTCGTTCGGCTGCGGCGAGCGGTATCAGCTCACTCAAAGGCGGTAATACGGTTATCCACAGAATCAGGGG
ATAACGCAGGAAAGAACATGTGAGCAAAAGGCCAGCAAAAGGCCAGGAACCGTAAAAAGGCCGCGTTGCT
GGCGTTTTTCCATAGGCTCCGCCCCCCTGACGAGCATCACAAAAATCGACGCTCAAGTCAGAGGTGGCGA
AACCCGACAGGACTATAAAGATACCAGGCGTTTCCCCCTGGAAGCTCCCTCGTGCGCTCTCCTGTTCCGA
CCCTGCCGCTTACCGGATACCTGTCCGCCTTTCTCCCTTCGGGAAGCGTGGCGCTTTCTCATAGCTCACG
CTGTAGGTATCTCAGTTCGGTGTAGGTCGTTCGCTCCAAGCTGGGCTGTGTGCACGAACCCCCCGTTCAG
CCCGACCGCTGCGCCTTATCCGGTAACTATCGTCTTGAGTCCAACCCGGTAAGACACGACTTATCGCCAC
TGGCAGCAGCCACTGGTAACAGGATTAGCAGAGCGAGGTATGTAGGCGGTGCTACAGAGTTCTTGAAGTG
GTGGCCTAACTACGGCTACACTAGAAGAACAGTATTTGGTATCTGCGCTCTGCTGAAGCCAGTTACCTTC
GGAAAAAGAGTTGGTAGCTCTTGATCCGGCAAACAAACCACCGCTGGTAGCGGTGGTTTTTTTGTTTGCA
AGCAGCAGATTACGCGCAGAAAAAAAGGATCTCAAGAAGATCCTTTGATCTTTTCTACGGGGTCTGACGC
TCAGTGGAACGAAAACTCACGTTAAGGGATTTTGGTCATGAGATTATCAAAAAGGATCTTCACCTAGATC
CTTTTAAATTAAAAATGAAGTTTTAAATCAATCTAAAGTATATATGAGTAAACTTGGTCTGACAGTTACC
AATGCTTAATCAGTGAGGCACCTATCTCAGCGATCTGTCTATTTCGTTCATCCATAGTTGCCTGACTCCC
CGTCGTGTAGATAACTACGATACGGGAGGGCTTACCATCTGGCCCCAGTGCTGCAATGATACCGCGAGAC
CCACGCTCACCGGCTCCAGATTTATCAGCAATAAACCAGCCAGCCGGAAGGGCCGAGCGCAGAAGTGGTC
CTGCAACTTTATCCGCCTCCATCCAGTCTATTAATTGTTGCCGGGAAGCTAGAGTAAGTAGTTCGCCAGT
TAATAGTTTGCGCAACGTTGTTGCCATTGCTACAGGCATCGTGGTGTCACGCTCGTCGTTTGGTATGGCT
TCATTCAGCTCCGGTTCCCAACGATCAAGGCGAGTTACATGATCCCCCATGTTGTGCAAAAAAGCGGTTA
GCTCCTTCGGTCCTCCGATCGTTGTCAGAAGTAAGTTGGCCGCAGTGTTATCACTCATGGTTATGGCAGC
ACTGCATAATTCTCTTACTGTCATGCCATCCGTAAGATGCTTTTCTGTGACTGGTGAGTACTCAACCAAG
TCATTCTGAGAATAGTGTATGCGGCGACCGAGTTGCTCTTGCCCGGCGTCAATACGGGATAATACCGCGC
CACATAGCAGAACTTTAAAAGTGCTCATCATTGGAAAACGTTCTTCGGGGCGAAAACTCTCAAGGATCTT
ACCGCTGTTGAGATCCAGTTCGATGTAACCCACTCGTGCACCCAACTGATCTTCAGCATCTTTTACTTTC
ACCAGCGTTTCTGGGTGAGCAAAAACAGGAAGGCAAAATGCCGCAAAAAAGGGAATAAGGGCGACACGGA
AATGTTGAATACTCATACTCTTCCTTTTTCAATATTATTGAAGCATTTATCAGGGTTATTGTCTCATGAG
CGGATACATATTTGAATGTATTTAGAAAAATAAACAAATAGGGGTTCCGCGCACATTTCCCCGAAAAGTG
CCACCTGACGTCTAAGAAACCATTATTATCATGACATTAACCTATAAAAATAGGCGTATCACGAGGCCCT
TTCGTCTCGCGCGTTTCGGTGATGACGGTGAAAACCTCTGACACATGCAGCTCCCGGAGACGGTCACAGC
TTGTCTGTAAGCGGATGCCGGGAGCAGACAAGCCCGTCAGGGCGCGTCAGCGGGTGTTGGCGGGTGTCGG
GGCTGGCTTAACTATGCGGCATCAGAGCAGATTGTACTGAGAGTGCACCATATGGACATATTGTCGTTAG
AACGCGGCTACAATTAATACATAACCTTATGTATCATACACATACG
Features (pLannotate 1.2.2; 12 found; start..end, strand, type, name):
      1..19      +  promoter       SP6 promoter: promoter for bacteriophage SP6 RNA polymerase
     95..269     +  CDS            auxin-inducible degron (fragment): auxin-responsive IAA17 protein; Arabidopsis thaliana AXR3; acts as an auxin-inducible degron (AID) in the presence of TIR1
    262..324     -  CDS            mini-AID (fragment): minimal degron from the auxin-responsive IAA17 protein of Arabidopsis thaliana (Kubota et al., 2013) acts as an auxin-inducible degron (AID) in the presence of TIR1
    421..1795    +  gene           hphMX6 (fragment): yeast selectable marker conferring hygromycin resistance
   1847..2036    +  terminator     CYC1 terminator: S. cerevisiae CYC1; transcription terminator for CYC1
   2111..2129    -  promoter       T7 promoter: promoter for bacteriophage T7 RNA polymerase
   2151..2204    -  CDS            lacI (fragment): lac repressor; lacI; The lac repressor binds to the lac operator to inhibit transcription in E. coli. This inhibition can be relieved by adding lactose or isopropyl-β-D-thiogalactopyranoside (IPTG).
   2387..2975    -  rep_origin     ori: high-copy-number ColE1/pMB1/pBR322/pUC origin of replication
   3146..4006    -  CDS            AmpR: β-lactamase; bla; confers resistance to ampicillin, carbenicillin, and related antibiotics
   4007..4111    -  promoter       AmpR promoter: bla
   4206..4241    +  CDS            rop (fragment): Rop protein, which maintains plasmids at low copy number; rop
   4343..4394    +  misc_feature   bom (fragment): basis of mobility region from pBR322
