[The description below was written by a language model from this plasmid's Addgene catalogue record and pLannotate feature annotations shown in this document.]
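Description:
pHyg-AID(31-114) is a pFA6a-derived plasmid of about 4.5 kb that is not intended for expression from the plasmid itself. It serves as a PCR template for generating C-terminal tagging cassettes in Saccharomyces cerevisiae. In E. coli it is maintained as a high-copy plasmid through a ColE1/pUC-type origin and selected with ampicillin via the β-lactamase gene. The short SP6 and T7 promoters flanking the cassette, and the small lacI, rop and bom fragments, are backbone remnants with no evident role in the design.

The payload is a truncated auxin-inducible degron, residues 31–114 of Arabidopsis thaliana IAA17 (AXR3). It is followed by an hphMX6-type hygromycin resistance marker for selection in yeast, with a CYC1 terminator annotated downstream of the marker. In the usual approach with this vector family, the degron-plus-marker module is amplified with primers carrying homology to the 3′ end of a target gene. Homologous recombination then fuses the degron in frame at the native locus, so expression comes from the gene's own promoter. In cells that also express the TIR1 F-box protein, adding auxin triggers ubiquitylation and rapid proteasomal degradation of the tagged protein, giving conditional depletion.

The depositor cautions that the IAA17 segment carries an internal inversion of nucleotides 265–312 of the ORF, affecting amino acids 89–104. This agrees with the feature table, where part of the degron is annotated on the forward strand and an adjacent fragment matches on the reverse strand. The record does not state what effect this inversion has on degron function.
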