Addgene plasmid #99514: pHyg-AID(31-114)
Purpose: Truncated C-terminal AID degron cassette with HygR marker for S. cerevisiae
Depositing lab: Helle Ulrich. Depositing organization: Cancer Research UK. Publication: An expanded tool kit for the auxin-inducible degron system in budding yeast. Morawska M, Ulrich HD. Yeast. 2013 Sep;30(9):341-51. doi: 10.1002/yea.2967. Epub 2013 Jul 23. PubMed 23836714.
Backbone
  Vector backbone: pFA6a derivative
  Vector type: PCR template for yeast tagging cassette
  Selectable markers: Hygromycin
Growth in bacteria
  Bacterial resistance: Ampicillin, 100 μg/mL
  Growth temperature: 37°C
  Growth strain: DH5alpha
  Copy number: High Copy
Gene/Insert
  Gene/Insert name: IAA17(31-114) (alt names: AID (Auxin-inducible degron); AXR3)
  Species: A. thaliana (mustard weed)
  Mutation: internal inversion of nucleotides 265-312 of the IAA17 ORF, affecting aa89-104
  Entrez Gene: AXR3 (a.k.a. AT1G04250, AUXIN RESISTANT 3, AtIAA17, F19P19.31, F19P19_31, IAA17, indole-3-acetic acid inducible 17)
  Cloning method: Restriction Enzyme; 5′ cloning site Unknown (unknown if destroyed); 3′ cloning site Unknown (unknown if destroyed)
  Sequencing primers: 5′ CGTACGCTGCAGGTCGAC; 3′ TCGATGAATTCGAGCTCG
Resource information
  A portion of this plasmid was derived from a plasmid made by: The parent vector encoding AID was a kind gift from Masato Kanemaki (National Institute of Genetics, Mishima, Japan).
Terms and licenses: Academic/Nonprofit Terms; Industry Terms: Not Available to Industry
Depositor comments: Caution: internal inversion within the IAA17 sequence (aa89-104)
How to cite: pHyg-AID(31-114) was a gift from Helle Ulrich (Addgene plasmid # 99514 ; http://n2t.net/addgene:99514 ; RRID:Addgene_99514)
